Addgene plasmid #73874: p415 δCLD2α
Purpose: δCLD2α - His tagged (μHD deleted)
Depositing lab: Blanche Schwappach. Depositing organization: Universitaetsmedizin Goettingen. Publication: delta-COP contains a helix C-terminal to its longin domain key to COPI dynamics and function. Arakel EC, Richter KP, Clancy A, Schwappach B. Proc Natl Acad Sci U S A. 2016 Jun 21;113(25):6916-21. doi: 10.1073/pnas.1603544113. Epub 2016 Jun 13. PubMed 27298352.
Backbone
  Vector backbone: p415
  Vector type: Yeast Expression
  Selectable markers: LEU2
Growth in bacteria
  Bacterial resistance: Ampicillin, 100 μg/mL
  Growth temperature: 37°C
  Growth strain: DH5alpha
  Copy number: Unknown
Gene/Insert
  Gene/Insert name: Arcn1/ δCLD2α
  Species: B. taurus (bovine)
  Entrez Gene: ARCN1
  Promoter: Met25
  Tag / fusion protein: His (C terminal on insert)
  Cloning method: Restriction Enzyme; 5′ cloning site BamH1 (not destroyed); 3′ cloning site Xho1 (not destroyed)
  Sequencing primers: 5′ CTTTTTCTTGCTCTCTTGTCTTTTCATCTA
Terms and licenses: Academic/Nonprofit Terms; Industry Terms: Not Available to Industry
How to cite: p415 δCLD2α was a gift from Blanche Schwappach (Addgene plasmid # 73874 ; http://n2t.net/addgene:73874 ; RRID:Addgene_73874)
