[The description below was written by a language model from this plasmid's Addgene catalogue record and pLannotate feature annotations shown in this document.]
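Description:
p415 δCLD2α is a yeast expression plasmid built on the p415 backbone, a low-copy centromeric shuttle vector for Saccharomyces cerevisiae. The 7,163 nt sequence record shows a CEN6/ARS element that provides stable, roughly single-copy maintenance in yeast. A LEU2 cassette under its own promoter allows selection by leucine prototrophy in leu2 strains. For propagation in E. coli the plasmid carries a ColE1/pUC-type origin and the β-lactamase gene conferring ampicillin resistance. It also has an f1 origin and pBluescript-derived remnants, namely lac promoter/operator, lacZα fragments and flanking T3 and T7 promoters. Short annotated fragments of rop, bom, lacI and neighbouring yeast genes appear to be backbone carry-over rather than functional parts.

The expression cassette places a truncated bovine ARCN1 coding sequence, which encodes the δ-COP subunit of the COPI coatomer, between the MET17 (MET25) promoter and the CYC1 terminator. The insert was cloned via BamHI and XhoI sites that remain intact. The MET25 promoter is repressed by methionine, so expression can be tuned through the methionine content of the medium. The annotated ARCN1 fragment spans only about 530 nt, consistent with the catalogue description of a construct lacking the μ-homology domain (μHD). It is followed directly by a C-terminal 6xHis tag for detection or affinity purification. The name suggests the retained portion corresponds to the longin domain plus adjacent helical sequence, but the record does not define the boundaries explicitly. The associated study concerns a helix C-terminal to the δ-COP longin domain and its role in COPI dynamics, so the plasmid is suited to expressing this truncation in yeast for functional analysis of δ-COP.
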