Features (pLannotate 1.2.2; 25 found; start..end, strand, type, name):
     62..112     -  misc_feature   bom (fragment): basis of mobility region from pBR322
    214..249     -  CDS            rop (fragment): Rop protein, which maintains plasmids at low copy number; rop
    318..821     -  misc_feature   CEN/ARS: S. cerevisiae CEN6 centromere fused to an autonomously replicating sequence
    858..962     +  promoter       AmpR promoter: bla
    963..1823    +  CDS            AmpR: β-lactamase; bla; confers resistance to ampicillin, carbenicillin, and related antibiotics
   1994..2582    +  rep_origin     ori: high-copy-number ColE1/pMB1/pBR322/pUC origin of replication
   2765..2857    +  CDS            lacI (fragment): lac repressor; lacI; The lac repressor binds to the lac operator to inhibit transcription in E. coli. This inhibition can be relieved by adding lactose or isopropyl-β-D-thiogalactopyranoside (IPTG).
   2870..2891    +  protein_bind   CAP binding site: CAP binding activates transcription in the presence of cAMP. E. coli catabolite activator protein
   2906..2936    +  promoter       lac promoter: promoter for the E. coli lac operon
   2944..2960    +  protein_bind   lac operator: The lac repressor binds to the lac operator to inhibit transcription in E. coli. This inhibition can be relieved by adding lactose or isopropyl-β-D-thiogalactopyranoside (IPTG). lac repressor encoded by lacI
   3005..3023    +  promoter       T3 promoter: promoter for bacteriophage T3 RNA polymerase
   3074..3423    +  promoter       MET17 promoter: S. cerevisiae MET17; expression is repressed by methionine; MET15; MET25
   3423..3441    +  misc_feature   MCS (fragment): pBluescript multiple cloning site
   3445..3975    +  CDS            ARCN1 (fragment): COPD_BOVIN - Also known as COPD. Experimental evidence at protein level: Swiss-Prot protein existence level 1. The coatomer is a cytosolic protein complex that binds to dilysine motifs and reversibly associates with Golgi non-clathrin- coated vesicles, which further mediate biosynthetic protein transport from the ER, via the Golgi up to the trans Golgi network. Coatomer complex is required for budding from Golgi membranes, and is essential for the retrograde Golgi-to-ER transport of dilysine-tagged proteins. In mammals, the coatomer can only be recruited by membranes associated to ADP-ribosyla
   3976..3993    +  CDS            7xHis (fragment): 6xHis affinity tag
   3999..4038    +  misc_feature   MCS (fragment): pBluescript multiple cloning site
   4039..4286    +  terminator     CYC1 terminator: S. cerevisiae CYC1; transcription terminator for CYC1
   4305..4323    -  promoter       T7 promoter: promoter for bacteriophage T7 RNA polymerase
   4331..4486    +  CDS            lacZα (fragment): LacZα fragment of β-galactosidase; lacZ fragment
   4490..4918    +  rep_origin     f1 ori (sequence partly withheld): f1 bacteriophage origin of replication; arrow indicates direction of (+) strand synthesis
   4946..4998    -  misc_feature   bom (fragment): basis of mobility region from pBR322
   5029..5106    +  CDS            YO192_YEAST (fragment): Experimental evidence at protein level: Swiss-Prot protein existence level 1. From Saccharomyces cerevisiae (strain ATCC 204508 / S288c) (Baker's yeast).
   5246..5653    +  promoter       LEU2 promoter: S. cerevisiae LEU2
   5654..6748    +  CDS            LEU2: 3-isopropylmalate dehydrogenase, required for leucine biosynthesis; S. cerevisiae LEU2; yeast auxotrophic marker
   7110..63      -  CDS            NFS1 (fragment) (across the origin): NFS1_YEAST - Also known as SPL1 From Saccharomyces cerevisiae (strain ATCC 204508 / S288c) (Baker's yeast).
>Addgene plasmid #73874 | p415 δCLD2α | addgene full sequence | sequence record 200162 | Addgene NGS Result
TAATGGTGAAAGTTCCCTCAAGAATTTTACTCTGTCAGAAACGGCCTTAACGACGTAGTCGATATGGTGC
ACTCTCAGTACAATCTGCTCTGATGCCGCATAGTTAAGCCAGCCCCGACACCCGCCAACACCCGCTGACG
CGCCCTGACGGGCTTGTCTGCTCCCGGCATCCGCTTACAGACAAGCTGTGACCGTCTCCGGGAGCTGCAT
GTGTCAGAGGTTTTCACCGTCATCACCGAAACGCGCGAGACGAAAGGGCCTCGTGATACGCCTATTTTTA
TAGGTTAATGTCATGATAATAATGGTTTCTTAGGACGGATCGCTTGCCTGTAACTTACACGCGCCTCGTA
TCTTTTAATGATGGAATAATTTGGGAATTTACTCTGTGTTTATTTATTTTTATGTTTTGTATTTGGATTT
TAGAAAGTAAATAAAGAAGGTAGAAGAGTTACGGAATGAAGAAAAAAAAATAAACAAAGGTTTAAAAAAT
TTCAACAAAAAGCGTACTTTACATATATATTTATTAGACAAGAAAAGCAGATTAAATAGATATACATTCG
ATTAACGATAAGTAAAATGTAAAATCACAGGATTTTCGTGTGTGGTCTTCTACACAGACAAGATGAAACA
ATTCGGCATTAATACCTGAGAGCAGGAAGAGCAAGATAAAAGGTAGTATTTGTTGGCGATCCCCCTAGAG
TCTTTTACATCTTCGGAAAACAAAAACTATTTTTTCTTTAATTTCTTTTTTTACTTTCTATTTTTAATTT
ATATATTTATATTAAAAAATTTAAATTATAATTATTTTTATAGCACGTGATGAAAAGGACCCAGGTGGCA
CTTTTCGGGGAAATGTGCGCGGAACCCCTATTTGTTTATTTTTCTAAATACATTCAAATATGTATCCGCT
CATGAGACAATAACCCTGATAAATGCTTCAATAATATTGAAAAAGGAAGAGTATGAGTATTCAACATTTC
CGTGTCGCCCTTATTCCCTTTTTTGCGGCATTTTGCCTTCCTGTTTTTGCTCACCCAGAAACGCTGGTGA
AAGTAAAAGATGCTGAAGATCAGTTGGGTGCACGAGTGGGTTACATCGAACTGGATCTCAACAGCGGTAA
GATCCTTGAGAGTTTTCGCCCCGAAGAACGTTTTCCAATGATGAGCACTTTTAAAGTTCTGCTATGTGGC
GCGGTATTATCCCGTATTGACGCCGGGCAAGAGCAACTCGGTCGCCGCATACACTATTCTCAGAATGACT
TGGTTGAGTACTCACCAGTCACAGAAAAGCATCTTACGGATGGCATGACAGTAAGAGAATTATGCAGTGC
TGCCATAACCATGAGTGATAACACTGCGGCCAACTTACTTCTGACAACGATCGGAGGACCGAAGGAGCTA
ACCGCTTTTTTGCACAACATGGGGGATCATGTAACTCGCCTTGATCGTTGGGAACCGGAGCTGAATGAAG
CCATACCAAACGACGAGCGTGACACCACGATGCCTGTAGCAATGGCAACAACGTTGCGCAAACTATTAAC
TGGCGAACTACTTACTCTAGCTTCCCGGCAACAATTAATAGACTGGATGGAGGCGGATAAAGTTGCAGGA
CCACTTCTGCGCTCGGCCCTTCCGGCTGGCTGGTTTATTGCTGATAAATCTGGAGCCGGTGAGCGTGGGT
CTCGCGGTATCATTGCAGCACTGGGGCCAGATGGTAAGCCCTCCCGTATCGTAGTTATCTACACGACGGG
GAGTCAGGCAACTATGGATGAACGAAATAGACAGATCGCTGAGATAGGTGCCTCACTGATTAAGCATTGG
TAACTGTCAGACCAAGTTTACTCATATATACTTTAGATTGATTTAAAACTTCATTTTTAATTTAAAAGGA
TCTAGGTGAAGATCCTTTTTGATAATCTCATGACCAAAATCCCTTAACGTGAGTTTTCGTTCCACTGAGC
GTCAGACCCCGTAGAAAAGATCAAAGGATCTTCTTGAGATCCTTTTTTTCTGCGCGTAATCTGCTGCTTG
CAAACAAAAAAACCACCGCTACCAGCGGTGGTTTGTTTGCCGGATCAAGAGCTACCAACTCTTTTTCCGA
AGGTAACTGGCTTCAGCAGAGCGCAGATACCAAATACTGTTCTTCTAGTGTAGCCGTAGTTAGGCCACCA
CTTCAAGAACTCTGTAGCACCGCCTACATACCTCGCTCTGCTAATCCTGTTACCAGTGGCTGCTGCCAGT
GGCGATAAGTCGTGTCTTACCGGGTTGGACTCAAGACGATAGTTACCGGATAAGGCGCAGCGGTCGGGCT
GAACGGGGGGTTCGTGCACACAGCCCAGCTTGGAGCGAACGACCTACACCGAACTGAGATACCTACAGCG
TGAGCTATGAGAAAGCGCCACGCTTCCCGAAGGGAGAAAGGCGGACAGGTATCCGGTAAGCGGCAGGGTC
GGAACAGGAGAGCGCACGAGGGAGCTTCCAGGGGGAAACGCCTGGTATCTTTATAGTCCTGTCGGGTTTC
GCCACCTCTGACTTGAGCGTCGATTTTTGTGATGCTCGTCAGGGGGGCGGAGCCTATGGAAAAACGCCAG
CAACGCGGCCTTTTTACGGTTCCTGGCCTTTTGCTGGCCTTTTGCTCACATGTTCTTTCCTGCGTTATCC
CCTGATTCTGTGGATAACCGTATTACCGCCTTTGAGTGAGCTGATACCGCTCGCCGCAGCCGAACGACCG
AGCGCAGCGAGTCAGTGAGCGAGGAAGCGGAAGAGCGCCCAATACGCAAACCGCCTCTCCCCGCGCGTTG
GCCGATTCATTAATGCAGCTGGCACGACAGGTTTCCCGACTGGAAAGCGGGCAGTGAGCGCAACGCAATT
AATGTGAGTTAGCTCACTCATTAGGCACCCCAGGCTTTACACTTTATGCTTCCGGCTCGTATGTTGTGTG
GAATTGTGAGCGGATAACAATTTCACACAGGAAACAGCTATGACCATGATTACGCCAAGCGCGCAATTAA
CCCTCACTAAAGGGAACAAAAGCTGGAGCTCCGGATGCAAGGGTTCGAATCCCTTAGCTCTCATTATTTT
TTGCTTTTTCTCTTGAGGTCACATGATCGCAAAATGGCAAATGGCACGTGAAGCTGTCGATATTGGGGAA
CTGTGGTGGTTGGCAAATGACTAATTAAGTTAGTCAAGGCGCCATCCTCATGAAAACTGTGTAACATAAT
AACCGAAGTGTCGAAAAGGTGGCACCTTGTCCAATTGAACACGCTCGATGAAAAAAATAAGATATATATA
AGGTTAAGTAAAGCGTCTGTTAGAAAGGAAGTTTTTCCTTTTTCTTGCTCTCTTGTCTTTTCATCTACTA
TTTCCTTCGTGTAATACAGGGTCGTCAGATACATAGATACAATTCTATTACCCCCATCCATACTCTAGAA
CTAGTGGATCCACCATGGTGCTGTTGGCAGCAGCAGTCTGTACAAAAGCAGGAAAAGCTATTGTTTCTCG
ACAGTTTGTAGAGATGACTCGAACTCGGATTGAGGGCTTGTTAGCAGCTTTTCCAAAGCTCATGAACACT
GGAAAACAACATACATTTGTGGAAACAGAGAGTGTCAGATATGTTTACCAGCCTATGGAGAAATTGTACA
TGGTACTGATCACCACCAAAAACAGCAACATCTTAGAAGATCTGGAGACCCTAAGGCTCTTCTCAAGAGT
GATTCCTGAATATTGCCGAGCCTTAGAAGAGAATGAAATATCTGAGCACTGTTTTGATTTGATTTTTGCA
TTTGACGAAATTGTTGCCTTGGGATACCGGGAGAATGTTAACCTGGCACAGATCAGAACCTTCACAGAAA
TGGATTCCCATGAGGAGAAGGTGTTCAGAGCAGTCAGAGAGACTCAAGAGCGTGAAGCCAAGGCTGAGAT
GCGGCGTAAAGCAAAAGAATTACAGCAGGCCCGAAGAGATGCAGAGAGACAGGGCCATCACCATCACCAT
CACTGACCGGAATTCGATATCAAGCTTATCGATACCGTCGACCTCGAGTCATGTAATTAGTTATGTCACG
CTTACATTCACGCCCTCCCCCCACATCCGCTCTAACCGAAAAGGAAGGAGTTAGACAACCTGAAGTCTAG
GTCCCTATTTATTTTTTTATAGTTATGTTAGTATTAAGAACGTTATTTATATTTCAAATTTTTCTTTTTT
TTCTGTACAGACGCGTGTACGCATGTAACATTATACTGAAAACCTTGCTTGAGAAGGTTTTGGGACGCTC
GAAGGCTTTAATTTGCGGCCGGTACCCAATTCGCCCTATAGTGAGTCGTATTACGCGCGCTCACTGGCCG
TCGTTTTACAACGTCGTGACTGGGAAAACCCTGGCGTTACCCAACTTAATCGCCTTGCAGCACATCCCCC
TTTCGCCAGCTGGCGTAATAGCGAAGAGGCCCGCACCGATCGCCCTTCCCAACAGTTGCGCAGCCTGAAT
GGCGAATGG
[124 nt withheld, positions 4490-4613]
C
[91 nt withheld, positions 4615-4705]
A
[49 nt withheld, positions 4707-4755]
CCTTTGACGTTGGAGTCCACGTTCTTT
[37 nt withheld, positions 4783-4819]
ACCCTATCTCGGTCTATTCTTTTGATTTATAAGGGATTTTGCCGATTTCGGCCTATTGGTTAAAAAATGA
GCTGATTTAACAAAAATTTAACGCGAATTTTAACAAAATATTAACGCTTACAATTTCCTGATGCGGTATT
TTCTCCTTACGCATCTGTGCGGTATTTCACACCGCATATCGACCGGTCGAGGAGAACTTCTAGTATATCT
ACATACCTAATATTATTGCCTTATTAAAAATGGAATCCCAACAATTACATCAAAATCCACATTCTCTTCA
AAATCAATTGTCCTGTACTTCCTTGTTCATGTGTGTTCAAAAACGTTATATTTATAGGATAATTATACTC
TATTTCTCAACAAGTAATTGGTTGTTTGGCCGAGCGGTCTAAGGCGCCTGATTCAAGAAATATCTTGACC
GCAGTTAACTGTGGGAATACTCAGGTATCGTAAGATGCAAGAGTTCGAATCTCTTAGCAACCATTATTTT
TTTCCTCAACATAACGAGAACACACAGGGGCGCTATCGCACAGAATCAAATTCGATGACTGGAAATTTTT
TGTTAATTTCAGAGGTCGCCTGACGCATATACCTTTTTCAACTGAAAAATTGGGAGAAAAAGGAAAGGTG
AGAGCGCCGGAACCGGCTTTTCATATAGAATAGAGAAGCGTTCATGACTAAATGCTTGCATCACAATACT
TGAAGTTGACAATATTATTTAAGGACCTATTGTTTTTTCCAATAGGTGGTTAGCAATCGTCTTACTTTCT
AACTTTTCTTACCTTTTACATTTCAGCAATATATATATATATATTTCAAGGATATACCATTCTAATGTCT
GCCCCTAAGAAGATCGTCGTTTTGCCAGGTGACCACGTTGGTCAAGAAATCACAGCCGAAGCCATTAAGG
TTCTTAAAGCTATTTCTGATGTTCGTTCCAATGTCAAGTTCGATTTCGAAAATCATTTAATTGGTGGTGC
TGCTATCGATGCTACAGGTGTTCCACTTCCAGATGAGGCGCTGGAAGCCTCCAAGAAGGCTGATGCCGTT
TTGTTAGGTGCTGTGGGTGGTCCTAAATGGGGTACCGGTAGTGTTAGACCTGAACAAGGTTTACTAAAAA
TCCGTAAAGAACTTCAATTGTACGCCAACTTAAGACCATGTAACTTTGCATCCGACTCTCTTTTAGACTT
ATCTCCAATCAAGCCACAATTTGCTAAAGGTACTGACTTCGTTGTTGTCAGAGAATTAGTGGGAGGTATT
TACTTTGGTAAGAGAAAGGAAGACGATGGTGATGGTGTCGCTTGGGATAGTGAACAATACACCGTTCCAG
AAGTGCAAAGAATCACAAGAATGGCCGCTTTCATGGCCCTACAACATGAGCCACCATTGCCTATTTGGTC
CTTGGATAAAGCTAATGTTTTGGCCTCTTCAAGATTATGGAGAAAAACTGTGGAGGAAACCATCAAGAAC
GAATTCCCTACATTGAAGGTTCAACATCAATTGATTGATTCTGCCGCCATGATCCTAGTTAAGAACCCAA
CCCACCTAAATGGTATTATAATCACCAGCAACATGTTTGGTGATATCATCTCCGATGAAGCCTCCGTTAT
CCCAGGTTCCTTGGGTTTGTTGCCATCTGCGTCCTTGGCCTCTTTGCCAGACAAGAACACCGCATTTGGT
TTGTACGAACCATGCCACGGTTCTGCTCCAGATTTGCCAAAGAATAAGGTCAACCCTATCGCCACTATCT
TGTCTGCTGCAATGATGTTGAAATTGTCATTGAACTTGCCTGAAGAAGGTAAGGCCATTGAAGATGCAGT
TAAAAAGGTTTTGGATGCAGGTATCAGAACTGGTGATTTAGGTGGTTCCAACAGTACCACCGAAGTCGGT
GATGCTGTCGCCGAAGAAGTTAAGAAAATCCTTGCTTAAAAAGATTCTCTTTTTTTATGATATTTGTACA
TAAACTTTATAAATGAAATTCATAATAGAAACGACACGAAATTACAAAATGGAATATGTTCATAGGGTAG
ACGAAACTATATACGCAATCTACATACATTTATCAAGAAGGAGAAAAAGGAGGATGTAAAGGAATACAGG
TAAGCAAATTGATACTAATGGCTCAACGTGATAAGGAAAAAGAATTGCACTTTAACATTAATATTGACAA
GGAGGAGGGCACCACACAAAAAGTTAGGTGTAACAGAAAATCATGAAACTATGATTCCTAATTTATATAT
TGGAGGATTTTCTCTAAAAAAAAAAAAATACAACAAATAAAAAACACTCAATGACCTGACCATTTGATGG
AGTTTAAGTCAATACCTTCTTGAACCATTTCCCA
